>Addgene plasmid #59663 | pGEM-T Dmel Or56a | addgene partial sequence | sequence record 97095 | M13pUC-Fwd 5'-CCCAGTCACGACGTTGTAAAACG-3'
TGTAATACGACTCACTATAGGGCGAATTGGGCCCGACGTCGCATGCTCCCGGCCGCCATGGCCGCGGGAT
TATGCACGAAGCAGATAATCGGGAGATGGAACTTTTGGTCGCCACTCAGGCTTATACACGAACCATTACC
CTGTTGATCTGGATACCATCGGTTATTGCTGGCCTAATGGCCTATTCAGACTGCATCTACAGGAGTCTGT
TTCTGCCGAAATCGGTTTTCAATGTGCCAGCTGTGCGACGTGGTGAGGAGCATCCCATTCTGCTATTTCA
GCTGTTTCCCTTCGGAGAACTTTGCGATAACTTCGTTGTTGGATACTTGGGACCTTGGTATGCTCTGGGC
CTGGGAATCACGACTATCCCATTGTGGCACACCTTTATCACTTGCCTCATGAAGTACGTAAATCTCAAGC
TGCAAATACTCAACAAGCGAGTGGAGGAGATGGATGTAATAATCATTTCTAAATTTGTATACTCAAAAAT
AAAATATATAAATATTCTCGTTTGAGCAGATTACCCGACTTAATTCCAAATTGGTAATTGGTCGCCTAAC
TGCCAGTGAGTTAACCTTCTGGCAAATGCAACTCTTCAAGGAATTTGTAAAGGAACAGCTGAGGATTCGA
AAATTTGTCCAGGAACTACAGTATCTGATTTGCGTGCCTGTGATGGCAGATTTCATTATCTTCTCGGTTC
TCATTTGCTTTCTCTTTTTTGCCTTGACAGTTGGCGTAAGTTTCAATATTTATAGTTTTATAGTTTTCAA
ACTAATATTTAATGTGGCCCATTAGGTTCCAAGCAAAATGGATTACTTCTTCATGTTCATTTACCTTTTT
GTGATGGCTGGTATATTGTGGATTTATCATTGGCATGCCACGTTGATTGTTGAATGTGTGAGTATAATAA
CAAGAATAGCATGATATATTTTTGACAAATTTTCAAAAGATCCGCCTAAAAAAGTTAATTTATTC
