>Addgene plasmid #59663 | pGEM-T Dmel Or56a | addgene partial sequence | sequence record 97096 | M13pUC-Rev 5'-AGCGGATAACAATTTCACACAGG-3'
TGACCATGATTACGCCAAGCTATTTAGGTGACACTATAGAATACTCAAGCTATGCATCCAACGCGTTGGG
AGCTCTCCCATATGGTCGACCTGCAGGCGGCCGCACTAGTGATTATACAAGTGGGAGCTACGCAGCAAAT
TGAAGTAGCTGTAGGCTCCACGGCCAATCTGGAAAGGAAAGGCTTGAATTCGATAAATCCAATATCGAGT
TAGCAGTTAGCAGCCTTACGTCTATGAAGCTCCTCAGATTCAAATCGACCAGCAGGGCGCGCATCTTCAT
CGGCCTTTGGGCATGCATCATCATAAAAACCAGCATTTTCTGCAAAGGCATTTCGAAGTTGTACCATCCG
CAAGAAAAGTAAGCAAGGCTCAGTTCATCGTGCTGAAAAAAGGACATTTTGGGAGGCTACTAAAAGGAAG
TAAACAAAAATCATGCGGAGATATTGTCTGATTGCTATGGACTTTTTTCTCCGAATTGATAGAGCTTCAT
CCGACATATGAATGAAAAAAATGAGAGAATAAATTAACTTTTTTAGGCGGATCTTTTGAAAATTTGTCAA
AAATATATCATGCTATTCTTGTTATTATACTCACACATTCAACAATCAACGTGGCATGCCAATGATAAAT
CCACAATATACCAGCCATCACAAAAAGGTAAATGAACATGAAGAAGTAATCCATTTTGCTTGGAACCTAA
TGGGCCACATTAAATATTAGTTTGAAAACTATAAAACTATAAATATTGAAACTTACGCCAACTGTCAAGG
CAAAAAAGAGAAAGCAAATGAGAACCGAGAAGATAATGAAATCTGCCATCACAGGCACGCAAATCAGATA
CTGTAGTTCCTGGACAAATTTTCGAATCCTCAGCTGTTCCTTTACAAATTCCTTGAAGAGTTGCATTTGC
CAGAAGGTTAACTCACTGGCAGTTAGGCGACCAATTACCAATT
