[The description below was written by a language model from this plasmid's Addgene catalogue record.]
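Description:
pGEM-T Dmel Or56a is a small bacterial cloning plasmid built on the commercial pGEM-T backbone (about 3 kb), a high-copy vector maintained in E. coli under ampicillin selection. pGEM-T is a standard T-overhang vector designed to accept PCR products. Its cloning site is normally flanked by opposing phage RNA polymerase promoters (T7 and SP6) and by M13 forward and reverse primer sites, and M13 primers are the ones listed here for sequencing across the insert. No feature table accompanies this entry, so the exact layout and the orientation of the insert relative to the flanking promoters are not documented. The cloning method is recorded as unknown.

The insert is a fragment of roughly 1.2 kb from the Drosophila melanogaster odorant receptor gene Or56a (CG12501). According to the depositor's comment, it was derived from genomic DNA rather than cDNA, so it may include intronic sequence, although the record does not specify this. No tags, reporters or eukaryotic regulatory elements are listed. Although the repository catalogues it as a bacterial expression vector, its stated purpose is to serve as a probe for Or56a expression. In practice, a plasmid of this type acts as a template for making labelled nucleic acid probes, typically riboprobes transcribed in vitro from one of the flanking phage promoters. Such probes are used in hybridisation experiments that reveal which cells express the receptor transcript. This fits the associated work mapping the spatial distribution of olfactory receptor expression in the fly antenna.
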