Addgene plasmid #59663: pGEM-T Dmel Or56a
Purpose: Probe for Drosophila melanogaster Or56a expression
Depositing lab: Richard Axel & Leslie Vosshall. Depositing organization: Columbia University. Publication: A spatial map of olfactory receptor expression in the Drosophila antenna. Vosshall LB, Amrein H, Morozov PS, Rzhetsky A, Axel R. Cell. 1999 Mar 5;96(5):725-36. 10.1016/S0092-8674(00)80582-6 PubMed 10089887.
Backbone
  Vector backbone: pGEM-T
  Backbone manufacturer: Promega
  Backbone size w/o insert (bp): 3000
  Vector type: Bacterial Expression
Growth in bacteria
  Bacterial resistance: Ampicillin, 100 μg/mL
  Growth temperature: 37°C
  Growth strain: DH5alpha
  Copy number: High Copy
Gene/Insert
  Gene/Insert name: Or56a
  Species: D. melanogaster (fly)
  Insert size (bp): 1200
  Entrez Gene: Or56a (a.k.a. Dmel_CG12501, 56E.1, 56a, CG12501, DOR59, DmOr56a, Dmel\CG12501, OR56a)
  Cloning method: Unknown
  Sequencing primers: 5′ M13-F20; 3′ M13-Rev
Terms and licenses: Academic/Nonprofit Terms; Industry Terms: Not Available to Industry
Depositor comments: source: Genomic DNA
How to cite: pGEM-T Dmel Or56a was a gift from Richard Axel & Leslie Vosshall (Addgene plasmid # 59663 ; http://n2t.net/addgene:59663 ; RRID:Addgene_59663)
